>Addgene plasmid #160546 | pCFEX1-A2aGH | addgene full sequence | sequence record 317845 | Addgene NGS Result
GCCGGCG
[124 nt withheld, positions 8-131]
GGGGATCGATCCACTAGTCCACGGATTAGAAGCCGCCGAGCGGGTGACAGCCCTCCGAAGGAAGACTCTC
CTCCGTGCGTCCTCGTCTTCACCGGTCGCGTTCCTGAAACGCAGATGTGCCTCGCGCCGCACTGCTCCGA
ACAATAAAGATTCTACAATACTAGCTTTTATGGTTATGAAGAGGAAAAATTGGCAGTAACCTGGCCCCAC
AAACCTTCAAATGAACGAATCAAATTAACAACCATAGGATGATAATGCGATTAGTTTTTTAGCCTTATTT
CTGGGGTAATTAATCAGCGAAGCGATGATTTTTGATCTATTAACAGATATATAAATGCAAAAACTGCATA
ACCACTTTAACTAATACTTTCAACATTTTCGGTTTGTATTACTTCTTATTCAAATGTAATAAAAGTATCA
ACAAAAAATTGTTAATATACCTCTATACTTTAACGTCAAGGAGAAAAAACCCCGGATCGGACTACTAGCA
GCTGTAATACGACTCACTATAGGGAATATTAAGCTTGGATCATGAAGGTTTTGATTGTCTTGTTGGCTAT
CTTCGCTGCTTTGCCCTTGGCTCTAGCTCAACCGGTTATTTCTACTACCGTCGGTTCCGCTGCAGAAGGC
TCTTTGGACAAGAGAGAAGCTCGGCCGGACGTCATGCCCATCATGGGCTCCTCGGTGTACATCACGGTGG
AGCTGGCCATTGCTGTGCTGGCCATCCTGGGCAATGTGCTGGTGTGCTGGGCCGTGTGGCTCAACAGCAA
CCTGCAGAACGTCACCAACTACTTTGTGGTGTCACTGGCGGCGGCCGACATCGCAGTGGGTGTGCTCGCC
ATCCCCTTTGCCATCACCATCAGCACCGGGTTCTGCGCTGCCTGCCACGGCTGCCTCTTCATTGCCTGCT
TCGTCCTGGTCCTCACGCAGAGCTCCATCTTCAGTCTCCTGGCCATCGCCATTGACCGCTACATTGCCAT
CCGCATCCCGCTCCGGTACAATGGCTTGGTGACCGGCACGAGGGCTAAGGGCATCATTGCCATCTGCTGG
GTGCTGTCGTTTGCCATCGGCCTGACTCCCATGCTAGGTTGGAACAACTGCGGTCAGCCAAAGGAGGGCA
AGAACCACTCCCAGGGCTGCGGGGAGGGCCAAGTGGCCTGTCTCTTTGAGGATGTGGTCCCCATGAACTA
CATGGTGTACTTCAACTTCTTTGCCTGTGTGCTGGTGCCCCTGCTGCTCATGCTGGGTGTCTATTTGCGG
ATCTTCCTGGCGGCGCGACGACAGCTGAAGCAGATGGAGAGCCAGCCTCTGCCGGGGGAGCGGGCACGGT
CCACACTGCAGAAGGAGGTCCATGCTGCCAAGTCACTGGCCATCATTGTGGGGCTCTTTGCCCTCTGCTG
GCTGCCCCTACACATCATCAACTGCTTCACTTTCTTCTGCCCCGACTGCAGCCACGCCCCTCTCTGGCTC
ATGTACCTGGCCATCGTCCTCTCCCACACCAATTCGGTTGTGAATCCCTTCATCTACGCCTACCGTATCC
GCGAGTTCCGCCAGACCTTCCGCAAGATCATTCGCAGCCACGTCCTGAGGCAGCAAGAACCTTTCAAGGC
AGCTGGCACCAGTGCCCGGGTCTTGGCAGCTCATGGCAGTGACGGAGAGCAGGTCAGCCTCCGTCTCAAC
GGCCACCCGCCAGGAGTGTGGGCCAACGGCAGTGCTCCCCACCCTGAGCGGAGGCCCAATGGCTACGCCC
TGGGGCTGGTGAGTGGAGGGAGTGCCCAAGAGTCCCAGGGGAACACGGGCCTCCCAGACGTGGAGCTCCT
TAGCCATGAGCTCAAGGGAGTGTGCCCAGAGCCCCCTGGCCTAGATGACCCCCTGGCCCAGGATGGAGCA
GGAGTGTCCCCGCGGATGGTGAGCAAGGGCGAGGAGCTGTTCACCGGGGTGGTGCCCATCCTGGTCGAGC
TGGACGGCGACGTAAACGGCCACAAGTTCAGCGTGTCCGGCGAGGGCGAGGGCGATGCCACCTACGGCAA
GCTGACCCTGAAGTTCATCTGCACCACCGGCAAGCTGCCCGTGCCCTGGCCCACCCTCGTGACCACCCTG
ACCTACGGCGTGCAGTGCTTCAGCCGCTACCCCGACCACATGAAGCAGCACGACTTCTTCAAGTCCGCCA
TGCCCGAAGGCTACGTCCAGGAGCGCACCATCTTCTTCAAGGACGACGGCAACTACAAGACCCGCGCCGA
GGTGAAGTTCGAGGGCGACACCCTGGTGAACCGCATCGAGCTGAAGGGCATCGACTTCAAGGAGGACGGC
AACATCCTGGGGCACAAGCTGGAGTACAACTACAACAGCCACAACGTCTATATCATGGCCGACAAGCAGA
AGAACGGCATCAAGGTGAACTTCAAGATCCGCCACAACATCGAGGACGGCAGCGTGCAGCTCGCCGACCA
CTACCAGCAGAACACCCCCATCGGCGACGGCCCCGTGCTGCTGCCCGACAACCACTACCTGAGCACCCAG
TCCGCCCTGAGCAAAGACCCCAACGAGAAGCGCGATCACATGGTCCTGCTGGAGTTCGTGACCGCCGCCG
GGATCACTCTCGGCATGGACGAGCTGTACAAGCACGTGTCATCACATCATCATCATCATCATCATCATCA
TCATTAATAACTTAAGAGTTGAAGACATGGGTATCTATTACTGTACGGCTCGAGTCTAGAGGGCCCTTCG
AAGGTAAGCCTATCCCTAACCCTCTCCTCGGTCTCGATTCTACGCGTACCGGTCATCATCACCATCACCA
TTGAGTTTAAACCCGCTGATCCTAGAGGGCCGCATCATGTAATTAGTTATGTCACGCTTACATTCACGCC
CTCCCCCCACATCCGCTCTAACCGAAAAGGAAGGAGTTAGACAACCTGAAGTCTAGGTCCCTATTTATTT
TTTTATAGTTATGTTAGTATTAAGAACGTTATTTATATTTCAAATTTTTCTTTTTTTTCTGTACAGACGC
GTGTACGCATGTAACATTATACTGAAAACCTTGCTTGAGAAGGTTTTGGGACGCTCGAAGGCTTTAATTT
GCAAGCTGCGGCCCTGCATTAATGAATCGGCCAACGCGCGGGGAGAGGCGGTTTGCGTATTGGGCGCTCT
TCCGCTTCCTCGCTCACTGACTCGCTGCGCTCGGTCGTTCGGCTGCGGCGAGCGGTATCAGCTCACTCAA
AGGCGGTAATACGGTTATCCACAGAATCAGGGGATAACGCAGGAAAGAACATGTGAGCAAAAGGCCAGCA
AAAGGCCAGGAACCGTAAAAAGGCCGCGTTGCTGGCGTTTTTCCATAGGCTCCGCCCCCCTGACGAGCAT
CACAAAAATCGACGCTCAAGTCAGAGGTGGCGAAACCCGACAGGACTATAAAGATACCAGGCGTTTCCCC
CTGGAAGCTCCCTCGTGCGCTCTCCTGTTCCGACCCTGCCGCTTACCGGATACCTGTCCGCCTTTCTCCC
TTCGGGAAGCGTGGCGCTTTCTCATAGCTCACGCTGTAGGTATCTCAGTTCGGTGTAGGTCGTTCGCTCC
AAGCTGGGCTGTGTGCACGAACCCCCCGTTCAGCCCGACCGCTGCGCCTTATCCGGTAACTATCGTCTTG
AGTCCAACCCGGTAAGACACGACTTATCGCCACTGGCAGCAGCCACTGGTAACAGGATTAGCAGAGCGAG
GTATGTAGGCGGTGCTACAGAGTTCTTGAAGTGGTGGCCTAACTACGGCTACACTAGAAGAACAGTATTT
GGTATCTGCGCTCTGCTGAAGCCAGTTACCTTCGGAAAAAGAGTTGGTAGCTCTTGATCCGGCAAACAAA
CCACCGCTGGTAGCGGTGGTTTTTTTGTTTGCAAGCAGCAGATTACGCGCAGAAAAAAAGGATCTCAAGA
AGATCCTTTGATCTTTTCTACGGGGTCTGACGCTCAGTGGAACGAAAACTCACGTTAAGGGATTTTGGTC
ATGAGATTATCAAAAAGGATCTTCACCTAGATCCTTTTAAATTAAAAATGAAGTTTTAAATCAATCTAAA
GTATATATGAGTAAACTTGGTCTGACAGTTACCAATGCTTAATCAGTGAGGCACCTATCTCAGCGATCTG
TCTATTTCGTTCATCCATAGTTGCCTGACTCCCCGTCGTGTAGATAACTACGATACGGGAGGGCTTACCA
TCTGGCCCCAGTGCTGCAATGATACCGCGAGACCCACGCTCACCGGCTCCAGATTTATCAGCAATAAACC
AGCCAGCCGGAAGGGCCGAGCGCAGAAGTGGTCCTGCAACTTTATCCGCCTCCATCCAGTCTATTAATTG
TTGCCGGGAAGCTAGAGTAAGTAGTTCGCCAGTTAATAGTTTGCGCAACGTTGTTGCCATTGCTACAGGC
ATCGTGGTGTCACGCTCGTCGTTTGGTATGGCTTCATTCAGCTCCGGTTCCCAACGATCAAGGCGAGTTA
CATGATCCCCCATGTTGTGCAAAAAAGCGGTTAGCTCCTTCGGTCCTCCGATCGTTGTCAGAAGTAAGTT
GGCCGCAGTGTTATCACTCATGGTTATGGCAGCACTGCATAATTCTCTTACTGTCATGCCATCCGTAAGA
TGCTTTTCTGTGACTGGTGAGTACTCAACCAAGTCATTCTGAGAATAGTGTATGCGGCGACCGAGTTGCT
CTTGCCCGGCGTCAATACGGGATAATACCGCGCCACATAGCAGAACTTTAAAAGTGCTCATCATTGGAAA
ACGTTCTTCGGGGCGAAAACTCTCAAGGATCTTACCGCTGTTGAGATCCAGTTCGATGTAACCCACTCGT
GCACCCAACTGATCTTCAGCATCTTTTACTTTCACCAGCGTTTCTGGGTGAGCAAAAACAGGAAGGCAAA
ATGCCGCAAAAAAGGGAATAAGGGCGACACGGAAATGTTGAATACTCATACTCTACTCCTCGTCAATTCT
CTTAGGATTCGATTCACATTCATCTTTTTTTAGCTACTAATAGGATAAATTATAGGAATTTATAACAAAT
TGAAATATGGCAGGCAGCAAAATTAAAATTGTCTTAGTTTTTTAGTGTATAGAAGTGAATAGCTATATAA
AGTATGTGTAAAGTTGGTAACGGAACGAAAAATAGAAAAGGATATTACATGGGAAAACATGTTGTTTACG
GAGAAATGAAAAGTATATTGTATTTTGTACGAGCTAAAAGTACAGTGGGAACAAAGTCGATTTTGTTACA
TCTACACTGTTGTTATCAGATCTCGAGCTATTACAAGTCTTCTTCAGAAATAAGCTTTTGTTATCAGGAG
ACGGTGACTGAGGTTCCTTGACCCCAGTAGTCCATACCATAGTAAGAACCCGTACAGTAATAGATACCCA
TGTCTTCAACTCTTAAGCTAACAAATCGGGTTGGTCAATCCTCTAGTCCAAGCATAGGATCCGAGAGTTA
TCACCAATAAGCAATATGAAATTGCAATCGAAACAGTATAATAAATAAGCATGTTAATAAATGATAGCTT
ATACCCTTCATTGATAAACGTGCTAATGGTACTCAAAGTGCCGCAAAATCCGGATATTAACGCAGAAACA
ATATGACATGAATTCAACGAGTTCACAATTGGAACGTCCGTAGAAAAGTGTTTTTTACCACGTTGCACCA
TGGTAAATATGCCAATCAATAAAGTGGCGAAAACGTTTGCCAAGAAAGTACCCAATGGAAACTTTTTGTT
TGTTTTATTAAACATTTCTGCCAACCAATATCTTAGGAAACCAGCGAAAATTCCAAATAGACATGGTAGT
GTCCACTTGCCCCTCGAATAGTTCTCATAATACGCACACAGCACCACAAACAAAATAATTAATGGAAAAG
CTAGTGCATACGCGAGTTTATCCACAATATCAAAAAATTTCTTAAAAAATGGTGCTGGAGTTTTGAATTT
AAACTCTAGAATATTTTTTTCCATTTCTTGTGTATCAACATCACCAGCATTTTCCTTTACAGTGTCTGAG
GGAGGGGTATATGGCTTCGAAAACGAACTAGATCCATAAGCAACAATAACCTCCTTACCAAGTTGCCTAC
CGAAAATAAGACTACCCATGGAAACCATAAGATGAACGAGCAAGACAGATAAAAACTCCATTATACCGTA
AGCTCTGTTCGGCAGTTTTGTGTGGTTAGCGATATTACCGTTAGTTAAGTTTGTAGAGTGTTCGAACATC
TCTAGCAGCATACTAGAAAAGGAAGACAGGGCACCACAGTACCCAGTAGTTACACCTAAAAACAAGACTT
GGTGATCTTTCATCCAAGTGTAAGCATTTAAAGATTGCATAATCCCCATTAGCATGCAGGATGAACAATT
AGACCAGAGAACGGTCGGAGCAGTAACGAAGGCCGGAGTGTAGGTGGAAAGCGCCGTTATAGCCTGACGT
GTTTCAGTACCTAATATGCAGAACGTGGTGAATGTACAAAAAACATGAATATAATGGCTCAACTTGTGAT
TTGATATGACCGGATTGAAAATCATCGGCCGGGTTGTTTATGTTCGGATGTGATGTGAGAACTGTATCCT
AGCAAGATTTTAAAAGGAAGTATATGAAAGAAGAACCTCAGTGGCAAATCCTAACCTTTTATATTTCTCT
ACAGGGGCGCGGCGTGGGGACAATTCAACGCGTCTGTGAGGGGAGCGTTTCCCTGCTCGCAGGTCTGCAG
CGAGGAGCCGTAATTTTTGCTTCGCGCCGTGCGGCCATCAAAATGTATGGATGCAAATGATTATACATGG
GGATGTATGGGCTAAATGTACGGGCGACAGTCACATCATGCCCCTGAGCTGCGCACGTCAAGACTGTCAA
GGAGGGTATTCTGGGCCTCCATGTCGCTGGCCGGGTGACCCGGCGGGGACGAGGCAAGCTAAACAGATCT
AGGTCAGCTGATGGGTCCTTTTCATCACGTGCTATAAAAATAATTATAATTTAAATTTTTTAATATAAAT
ATATAAATTAAAAATAGAAAGTAAAAAAAGAAATTAAAGAAAAAATAGTTTTTGTTTTCCGAAGATGTAA
AAGACTCTAGGGGGATCGCCAACAAATACTACCTTTTATCTTGCTCTTCCTGCTCTCAGGTATTAATGCC
GAATTGTTTCATCTTGTCTGTGTAGAAGACCACACACGAAAATCCTGTGATTTTACATTTTACTTATCGT
TAATCGAATGTATATCTATTTAATCTGCTTTTCTTGTCTAATAAATATATATGTAAAGTACGCTTTTTGT
TGAAATTTTTTAAACCTTTGTTTATTTTTTTTTTCTTCATTCCGTAACTCTTCTACCTTCTTTATTTACT
TTCTAAAATCCAAATACAAAACATAAAAATAAATAAACACAGAGTAAATTCCCAAATTATTCCATCATTA
AAAGATACGAGGCGCGTGTAAGTTACAGGCAAGCGATCCGTCC
Features (pLannotate 1.2.2; 15 found; start..end, strand, type, name):
      1..131     -  rep_origin     f1 ori (fragment) (sequence partly withheld): f1 bacteriophage origin of replication; arrow indicates direction of (+) strand synthesis
    153..594     +  promoter       GAL1 promoter: S. cerevisiae GAL1; inducible promoter, regulated by Gal4
    626..644     +  promoter       T7 promoter: promoter for bacteriophage T7 RNA polymerase
    795..2030    +  CDS            ADORA2A: AA2AR_HUMAN - Also known as ADORA2. Experimental evidence at protein level: Swiss-Prot protein existence level 1. Receptor for adenosine (By similarity). The activity of this receptor is mediated by G proteins which activate adenylyl cyclase (By similarity). From Homo sapiens (Human).
   2037..2753    +  CDS            EGFP: EGFP is a basic (constitutively fluorescent) green fluorescent protein published in 1996, derived from Aequorea victoria. It is reported to be a rapidly-maturing weak dimer with moderate acid sensitivity.
   2766..2783    +  CDS            capTEV™ (fragment): composite tag for in vivo biotinylation, TEV protease cleavage, and 6xHis tagging
   2864..2905    +  CDS            V5 tag: epitope tag from simian virus 5
   2966..3213    +  terminator     CYC1 terminator: S. cerevisiae CYC1; transcription terminator for CYC1
   3225..3278    -  CDS            lacI (fragment): lac repressor; lacI; The lac repressor binds to the lac operator to inhibit transcription in E. coli. This inhibition can be relieved by adding lactose or isopropyl-β-D-thiogalactopyranoside (IPTG).
   3461..4049    -  rep_origin     ori: high-copy-number ColE1/pMB1/pBR322/pUC origin of replication
   4220..5080    -  CDS            AmpR: β-lactamase; bla; confers resistance to ampicillin, carbenicillin, and related antibiotics
   5448..5549    -  CDS            HVM33_MOUSE (fragment): Experimental evidence at protein level: Swiss-Prot protein existence level 1. From Mus musculus (Mouse).
   5542..6666    -  CDS            FEX1: FEX1_YEAST - Experimental evidence at protein level: Swiss-Prot protein existence level 1. Fluoride channel required for the rapid expulsion of cytoplasmic fluoride. From Saccharomyces cerevisiae (strain ATCC 204508 / S288c) (Baker's yeast).
   6673..7016    -  promoter       TEF promoter: Ashbya gossypii TEF promoter
   7085..7589    +  misc_feature   CEN/ARS: S. cerevisiae CEN6 centromere fused to an autonomously replicating sequence
