[The description below was written by a language model from this plasmid's Addgene catalogue record and pLannotate feature annotations shown in this document.]
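Description:
pCFEX1-A2aGH is a yeast expression and reporter plasmid of about 7.6 kb derived from pYC2/CT. It is a shuttle vector. In E. coli it is propagated through a high-copy ColE1/pUC-type origin and selected with ampicillin (AmpR, β-lactamase). In Saccharomyces cerevisiae it is maintained at low copy by a CEN6/ARS element. A fragment of the f1 phage origin remains from the backbone. The feature table shows no conventional yeast auxotrophic marker. The position a marker would occupy instead holds a cassette in which the Ashbya gossypii TEF1 promoter constitutively drives S. cerevisiae FEX1, the fluoride export channel that rapidly expels cytoplasmic fluoride. The associated publication concerns engineered fluoride sensitivity for biocontainment and selection of modified yeasts. This suggests that FEX1 serves as the yeast selectable marker by restoring fluoride tolerance to a sensitive host, although the record does not describe the host strain.

The second cassette places human ADORA2A, the adenosine A2a G protein-coupled receptor, under the galactose-inducible, Gal4-regulated GAL1 promoter. The receptor is fused at its C-terminus to EGFP, followed by a polyhistidine tag that the catalogue describes as 10xHis. The annotation software picked up only part of this tag, as a His-containing tag fragment. The fusion allows receptor expression and localisation to be followed by fluorescence and allows affinity purification. The catalogue lists MFα terminators for both cassettes, but these are not annotated in the feature table. The table instead shows the backbone V5 epitope and CYC1 terminator downstream of the fusion, and whether the V5 tag is translated is unclear. The short lacI and mouse immunoglobulin matches are probably spurious annotation hits. A backbone T7 promoter also lies upstream of the insert.
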