Addgene plasmid #160546: pCFEX1-A2aGH
Purpose: pYC2/CT derivative reporter plasmid encoding Ashbya gossypii PTEF1-Saccharomyces cerevisiae FEX1-MFaT; as well as PGAL1-Homo sapiens ADORA2A-EGFP-10HIS-MFaT.
Depositing lab: Michelle O'Malley. Depositing organization: University of California, Santa Barbara. Publication: Engineered fluoride sensitivity enables biocontainment and selection of genetically-modified yeasts. Yoo JI, Seppala S, O'Malley MA. Nat Commun. 2020 Oct 29;11(1):5459. doi: 10.1038/s41467-020-19271-1. PubMed 33122649.
Backbone
  Vector backbone: pYC2/CT
  Vector type: Yeast Expression
Growth in bacteria
  Bacterial resistance: Ampicillin, 100 μg/mL
  Growth temperature: 37°C
  Growth strain: DH5alpha
  Copy number: Unknown
Gene/Insert
  Cloning method: Restriction Enzyme; 5′ cloning site unknown (unknown if destroyed); 3′ cloning site unknown (unknown if destroyed)
  Sequencing primers: 5′ unknown
Terms and licenses: Academic/Nonprofit Terms; Industry Terms: Not Available to Industry
How to cite: pCFEX1-A2aGH was a gift from Michelle O'Malley (Addgene plasmid # 160546 ; http://n2t.net/addgene:160546 ; RRID:Addgene_160546)
